Addgene plasmid #40566: pEMB52 LRRK2_BC_1520_2148_I2149ENLYFQGWSHPQFEK
Depositing lab: Michael J Fox Foundation MJFF. Depositing organization: Michael J Fox Foundation.
Backbone
  Vector backbone: pEMB52
  Backbone manufacturer: Emerald
  Vector type: Baculovirus
Growth in bacteria
  Bacterial resistance: Ampicillin, 100 μg/mL
  Growth temperature: 37°C
  Growth strain: Top10
  Copy number: High Copy
Gene/Insert
  Gene/Insert name: LRRK2
  Species: H. sapiens (human)
  Mutation: WT; aa1520_2148
  Entrez Gene: LRRK2 (a.k.a. AURA17, DARDARIN, PARK8, RIPK7, ROCO2)
  Promoter: polH
  Tag / fusion protein: 6xHis (N terminal on insert); Tev-Strep (ENLYFQGWSHPQFEK) (C terminal on insert)
  Cloning method: Restriction Enzyme; 5′ cloning site BamHI (destroyed during cloning); 3′ cloning site HindIII (destroyed during cloning)
  Sequencing primers: 5′ DSP2466For:GAATTTCGTCGACAGATC; 3′ DSP2466Rev:AATAACCCGGATCAGCTT
Terms and licenses: Academic/Nonprofit Terms; Industry Terms
How to cite: pEMB52 LRRK2_BC_1520_2148_I2149ENLYFQGWSHPQFEK was a gift from Michael J Fox Foundation MJFF (Addgene plasmid # 40566 ; http://n2t.net/addgene:40566 ; RRID:Addgene_40566)
