[The description below was written by a language model from this plasmid's Addgene catalogue record and pLannotate feature annotations shown in this document.]
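Description:
pEMB52 LRRK2_BC_1520_2148_I2149ENLYFQGWSHPQFEK is a baculovirus transfer plasmid built on the Emerald pEMB52 backbone for producing a fragment of human LRRK2 (also known as PARK8 or dardarin) in insect cells. In bacteria it is maintained as a high-copy plasmid through a ColE1/pUC-type origin and selected with ampicillin via the β-lactamase gene; an f1 phage origin and a remnant of lacZα are also present in the backbone.

The expression cassette is flanked by baculoviral sequences, lef2 and ORF603 on one side and the ORF1629 recombination region on the other. These provide the homology arms for recombination with baculovirus DNA, placing the cassette at the polyhedrin locus to generate recombinant virus. The polyhedrin (polH) promoter, a very late and strong viral promoter, drives the wild-type LRRK2 segment spanning amino acids 1520 to 2148. The catalogue lists an N-terminal 6xHis tag and a C-terminal TEV protease site followed by a Strep tag, allowing affinity purification and proteolytic removal of the C-terminal tag. The feature table instead annotates a short His-tag fragment downstream of the LRRK2 coding region and does not mark an N-terminal one, so the exact tag layout should be checked against the sequence. The BamHI and HindIII sites used for cloning were destroyed.

Oriented divergently from the polH cassette, the baculovirus late p6.9 promoter drives E. coli β-glucuronidase (GUS), which can act as a reporter for identifying recombinant virus or infected cells. The construct's design suits recombinant protein production for work on this Parkinson's disease-associated kinase, although the record does not state a specific application.
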