Features (pLannotate 1.2.2; 14 found; start..end, strand, type, name):
    329..453     +  CDS            lef2: baculovirus late expression factor 2
    491..1096    +  CDS            ORF603: baculovirus ORF603 protein
   1167..2972    -  CDS            GUS: β-glucuronidase; uidA (or gusA) from E. coli
   2987..3302    -  promoter       p6.9 promoter: Autographa californica p6.9; baculovirus late basic protein promoter
   3317..3408    +  promoter       polyhedrin promoter: polh from Autographa californica; promoter for the baculovirus polyhedrin gene
   3463..5349    +  CDS            LRRK2 (fragment): LRRK2_HUMAN - Also known as PARK8. Experimental evidence at protein level: Swiss-Prot protein existence level 1. Serine/threonine-protein kinase which phosphorylates a broad range of proteins involved in multiple processes such as neuronal plasticity, autophagy, and vesicle trafficking (PubMed:20949042, PubMed:22012985, PubMed:26824392, PubMed:29125462, PubMed:28720718, PubMed:29127255, PubMed:30398148, PubMed:29212815, PubMed:30635421, PubMed:21850687, PubMed:23395371, PubMed:17114044, PubMed:24687852, PubMed:26014385, PubMed:25201882). Is a key regulator of RAB GTPases by regulating the GTP/
   5420..5437    +  CDS            9xHis (fragment): 9xHis affinity tag
   5474..6831    +  misc_recomb    baculovirus recombination region (ORF1629): contains part of ORF1629
   6829..6906    -  CDS            P61 (fragment): P78_NPVAC - Experimental evidence at protein level: Swiss-Prot protein existence level 1. Plays a role in the transport of the nucleocapsids from the cytoplasm toward the host nucleus together with the host actin- polymerizing Arp2/3 complex. From Autographa californica nuclear polyhedrosis virus (AcMNPV).
   7094..7682    -  rep_origin     ori: high-copy-number ColE1/pMB1/pBR322/pUC origin of replication
   7853..8713    -  CDS            AmpR: β-lactamase; bla; confers resistance to ampicillin, carbenicillin, and related antibiotics
   8714..8818    -  promoter       AmpR promoter: bla
   8845..9300    +  rep_origin     f1 ori (sequence partly withheld): f1 bacteriophage origin of replication; arrow indicates direction of (+) strand synthesis
   9305..1       -  CDS            lacZα (fragment) (across the origin): LacZα fragment of β-galactosidase; lacZ fragment
>Addgene plasmid #40566 | pEMB52 LRRK2_BC_1520_2148_I2149ENLYFQGWSHPQFEK | depositor full sequence | sequence record 52239 | pEMB52 LRRK2_BC_1520_2148_I2149ENLYFQGWSHPQFEK sequence 9370 bps
GGAACGGCTCCGCCCACTATTAATGAAATTAAAAATTCCAATTTTAAAAAACGCAGCAAGAGAAACATTT
GTATGAAAGAATGCGTAGAAGGAAAGAAAAATGTCGTCGACATGCTGAACAACAAGATTAATATGCCTCC
GTGTATAAAAAAAATATTGAACGATTTGAAAGAAAACAATGTACCGCGCGGCGGTATGTACAGGAAGAGG
TTTATACTAAACTGTTACATTGCAAACGTGGTTTCGTGTGCCAAGTGTGAAAACCGATGTTTAATCAAGG
CTCTGACGCATTTCTACAACCACGACTCCAAGTGTGTGGGTGAAGTCATGCATCTTTTAATCAAATCCCA
AGATGTGTATAAACCACCAAACTGCCAAAAAATGAAAACTGTCGACAAGCTCTGTCCGTTTGCTGGCAAC
TGCAAGGGTCTCAATCCTATTTGTAATTATTGAATAATAAAACAATTATAAATGCTAAATTTGTTTTTTA
TTAACGATACAAACCAAACGCAACAAGAACATTTGTAGTATTATCTATAATTGAAAACGCGTAGTTATAA
TCGCTGAGGTAATATTTAAAATCATTTTCAAATGATTCACAGTTAATTTGCGACAATATAATTTTATTTT
CACATAAACTAGACGCCTTGTCGTCTTCTTCTTCGTATTCCTTCTCTTTTTCATTTTTCTCTTCATAAAA
ATTAACATAGTTATTATCGTATCCATATATGTATCTATCGTATAGAGTAAATTTTTTGTTGTCATAAATA
TATATGTCTTTTTTAATGGGGTGTATAGTACCGCTGCGCATAGTTTTTCTGTAATTTACAACAGTGCTAT
TTTCTGGTAGTTCTTCGGAGTGTGTTGCTTTAATTATTAAATTTATATAATCAATGAATTTGGGATCGTC
GGTTTTGTACAATATGTTGCCGGCATAGTACGCAGCTTCTTCTAGTTCAATTACACCATTTTTTAGCAGC
ACCGGATTAACATAACTTTCCAAAATGTTGTACGAACCGTTAAACAAAAACAGTTCACCTCCCTTTTCTA
TACTATTGTCTGCGAGCAGTTGTTTGTTGTTAAAAATAACAGCCATTGTAATGAGACGCACAAACTAATA
TCACAAACTGGAAATGTCTATCAATATATAGTTGCTGATCAGATCCTCATTGTTTGCCTCCCTGCTGCGG
TTTTTCACCGAAGTTCATGCCAGTCCAGCGTTTTTGCAGCAGAAAAGCCGCCGACTTCGGTTTGCGGTCG
CGAGTGAAGATCCCTTTCTTGTTACCGCCAACGCGCAATATGCCTTGCGAGGTCGCAAAATCGGCGAAAT
TCCATACCTGTTCACCGACGACGGCGCTGACGCGATCAAAGACGCGGTGATACATATCCAGCCATGCACA
CTGATACTCTTCACTCCACATGTCGGTGTACATTGAGTGCAGCCCGGCTAACGTATCCACGCCGTATTCG
GTGATGATAATCGGCTGATGCAGTTTCTCCTGCCAGGCCAGAAGTTCTTTTTCCAGTACCTTCTCTGCCG
TTTCCAAATCGCCGCTTTGGACATACCATCCGTAATAACGGTTCAGGCACAGCACATCAAAGAGATCGCT
GATGGTATCGGTGTGAGCGTCGCAGAACATTACATTGACGCAGGTGATCGGACGCGTCGGGTCGAGTTTA
CGCGTTGCTTCCGCCAGTGGCGCGAAATATTCCCGTGCACCTTGCGGACGGGTATCCGGTTCGTTGGCAA
TACTCCACATCACCACGCTTGGGTGGTTTTTGTCACGCGCTATCAGCTCTTTAATCGCCTGTAAGTGCGC
TTGCTGAGTTTCCCCGTTGACTGCCTCTTCGCTGTACAGTTCTTTCGGCTTGTTGCCCGCTTCGAAACCA
ATGCCTAAAGAGAGCGAAAAGCCGACAGCAGCAGTTTCATCAATCACCACGATGCCATGTTCATCTGCCC
AGTCGAGCATCTCTTCAGCGTAAGGGTAATGCGAGGTACGGTAGGAGTTGGCCCCAATCCAGTCCATTAA
TGCGTGGTCGTGCACCATCAGCACGTTATCGAATCCTTTGCCACGTAAGTCCGCATCTTCATGACGACCA
AAGCCAGTAAAGTAGAACGGTTTGTGGTTAATCAGGAACTGTTGGCCCTTCACTGCCACTGACCGGATGC
CGACGCGAAGCGGGTAGATATCACACTCTGTCTGGCTTTTGGCTGTGACGCACAGTTCATAGAGATAACC
TTCACCCGGTTGCCAGAGGTGCGGATTCACCACTTGCAAAGTCCCGCTAGTGCCTTGTCCAGTTGCAACC
ACCTGTTGATCCGCATCACGCAGTTCAACGCTGACATCACCATTGGCCACCACCTGCCAGTCAACAGACG
CGTGGTTACAGTCTTGCGCGACATGCGTCACCACGGTGATATCGTCCACCCAGGTGTTCGGCGTGGTGTA
GAGCATTACGCTGCGATGGATTCCGGCATAGTTAAAGAAATCATGGAAGTAAGACTGCTTTTTCTTGCCG
TTTTCGTCGGTAATCACCATTCCCGGCGGGATAGTCTGCCAGTTCAGTTCGTTGTTCACACAAACGGTGA
TACGTACACTTTTCCCGGCAATAACATACGGCGTGACATCGGCTTCAAATGGCGTATAGCCGCCCTGATG
CTCCATCACTTCCTGATTATTGACCCACACTTTGCCGTAATGAGTGACCGCATCGAAACGCAGCACGATA
CGCTGGCCTGCCCAACCTTTCGGTATAAAGACTTCGCGCTGATACCAGACGTTGCCCGCATAATTACGAA
TATCTGCATCGGCGAACTGATCGTTAAAACTGCCTGGCACAGCAATTGCCCGGCTTTCTTGTAACGCGCT
TTCCCACCAACGCTGATCAATTCCACAGTTTTCGCGATCCAGACTGAATGCCCACAGGCCGTCGAGTTTT
TTGATTTCACGGGTTGGGGTTTCTACAGGACGGACCATATTTATAGGTGTAATTTATGTAGCTGTAATTT
TTACCTTATTAATATTTTTTACGCTTTGCATTCGACGACTGAACTCCCAAATATATGTTTAACTCGTCTT
GGTCGTTTGAATTTTTGTTGCTGTGTTTCCTAATATTTTCCATCACCTTAAATATGTTATTGTAATCCTC
AATGTTGAACTTGCAATTGGACACGGCATAGTTTTCCATAGTCGTGTAAAACATGGTATTGGCTGCATTG
TAATACATCCGACTGAGCGGGTACGGATCTATGTGTTTGAGCAGCCTGTTCAAAAACTCTGCATCGTCGC
AAAACGGAATTTCGTCGACAGATCTGATCATGGAGATAATTAAAATGATAACCATCTCGCAAATAAATAA
GTATTTTACTGTTTTCGTAACAGTTTTGTAATAAAAAAACCTATAAATATAGGATCTATGCACCACCATC
ACCACCATCACCACTTGGTGCCCCGCGGATCCGGACAGCTGATCCCCGACTGCTACGTGGAACTTGAGAA
GATCATCCTGAGCGAGCGCAAGAATGTGCCTATCGAGTTTCCAGTGATCGATCGCAAACGTCTCCTCCAG
CTCGTGCGTGAGAATCAGCTGCAGCTCGACGAGAACGAGCTGCCTCATGCTGTGCACTTCCTTAACGAGT
CAGGTGTCCTCCTGCACTTCCAGGACCCGGCTCTCCAGCTGAGTGACCTCTATTTCGTGGAGCCAAAGTG
GCTCTGTAAAATTATGGCTCAAATCCTCACTGTCAAGGTAGAGGGCTGTCCAAAGCACCCAAAGGGCATC
ATCTCGCGTCGCGACGTGGAAAAGTTTCTCTCTAAGAAGCGCAAGTTTCCCAAGAACTACATGAGCCAGT
ACTTTAAACTGTTGGAGAAGTTCCAGATCGCTCTGCCTATCGGCGAAGAGTACCTGTTGGTTCCTTCCTC
CCTGTCCGATCACCGCCCCGTGATTGAGCTGCCTCACTGCGAGAACAGCGAGATTATCATTCGCCTATAC
GAGATGCCGTACTTTCCGATGGGCTTCTGGTCAAGGCTCATCAATCGTCTGCTTGAAATCTCCCCATATA
TGCTGAGCGGTCGTGAACGCGCTCTGAGGCCAAACCGGATGTACTGGCGCCAGGGGATTTACTTGAACTG
GTCCCCTGAGGCTTATTGTCTGGTGGGCTCGGAAGTCCTGGATAACCACCCCGAATCATTCCTGAAGATC
ACCGTTCCTTCCTGCCGTAAGGGTTGCATTCTATTGGGACAGGTGGTGGATCATATCGATTCCCTGATGG
AGGAGTGGTTCCCTGGCCTGTTGGAGATCGACATCTGTGGCGAGGGTGAGACCCTGCTGAAGAAGTGGGC
ACTCTACAGTTTCAATGACGGCGAAGAACACCAGAAGATTCTGCTCGACGACCTCATGAAGAAGGCCGAG
GAGGGCGACCTGCTCGTGAACCCCGACCAGCCTAGGCTGACCATCCCCATCTCCCAGATTGCACCCGACC
TTATCCTCGCTGACCTGCCTCGCAACATCATGCTGAACAATGACGAGCTGGAGTTTGAACAAGCACCCGA
GTTCCTGCTAGGCGACGGCTCTTTCGGTTCAGTTTACCGTGCTGCTTACGAGGGTGAAGAGGTTGCCGTG
AAGATTTTTAACAAGCACACTTCGCTCCGTCTGCTGCGTCAGGAGCTTGTGGTTCTCTGCCACCTGCACC
ACCCTTCCCTGATCTCCCTGCTGGCCGCCGGCATTAGGCCTCGCATGCTAGTGATGGAACTGGCCAGTAA
GGGTTCATTGGACCGCCTGCTGCAGCAGGACAAGGCTAGCCTGACCCGTACGCTCCAGCACCGTATCGCC
CTGCATGTGGCCGACGGACTGCGCTACTTGCACAGTGCCATGATCATTTATCGCGATCTGAAGCCTCATA
ATGTTCTTCTGTTCACGCTCTACCCAAACGCAGCTATCATTGCCAAAATTGCCGATTACGGCATAGCCCA
GTACTGCTGTCGTATGGGTATCAAGACTAGCGAGGGTACACCTGGGTTCCGCGCTCCCGAAGTCGCACGC
GGGAACGTGATCTACAACCAGCAGGCCGACGTGTACTCGTTTGGCCTGCTCCTGTATGACATTCTCACTA
CCGGAGGCCGGATTGTGGAGGGCCTGAAATTTCCCAACGAGTTCGACGAGCTGGAGATCCAGGGCAAGCT
GCCTGACCCCGTGAAGGAGTACGGTTGTGCACCCTGGCCTATGGTGGAGAAGCTCATTAAGCAGTGTCTG
AAGGAGAACCCTCAGGAACGCCCCACAAGCGCCCAGGTGTTCGACATTCTAAACTCTGCAGAGTTAGTGT
GTCTGACTAGGCGTATCTTACTCCCGAAGGAGAACCTGTACTTCCAGGGCTGGTCCCACCCCCAGTTCGA
GAAGTGATAAGCTTGCGGCCGCACTCGAGCACCACCACCACCACCACTAACCTAGGTAGCTGAGCGCATG
CAAGCTGATCCGGGTTATTAGTACATTTATTAAGCGCTAGATTCTGTGCGTTGTTGATTTACAGACAATT
GTTGTACGTATTTTAATAATTCATTAAATTTATAATCTTTAGGGTGGTATGTTAGAGCGAAAATCAAATG
ATTTTCAGCGTCTTTATATCTGAATTTAAATATTAAATCCTCAATAGATTTGTAAAATAGGTTTCGATTA
GTTTCAAACAAGGGTTGTTTTTCCGAACCGATGGCTGGACTATCTAATGGATTTTCGCTCAACGCCACAA
AACTTGCCAAATCTTGTAGCAGCAATCTAGCTTTGTCGATATTCGTTTGTGTTTTGTTTTGTAATAAAGG
TTCGACGTCGTTCAAAATATTATGCGCTTTTGTATTTCTTTCATCACTGTCGTTAGTGTACAATTGACTC
GACGTAAACACGTTAAATAGAGCTTGGACATATTTAACATCGGGCGTGTTAGCTTTATTAGGCCGATTAT
CGTCGTCGTCCCAACCCTCGTCGTTAGAAGTTGCTTCCGAAGACGATTTTGCCATAGCCACACGACGCCT
ATTAATTGTGTCGGCTAACACGTCCGCGATCAAATTTGTAGTTGAGCTTTTTGGAATTATTTCTGATTGC
GGGCGTTTTTGGGCGGGTTTCAATCTAACTGTGCCCGATTTTAATTCAGACAACACGTTAGAAAGCGATG
GTGCAGGCGGTGGTAACATTTCAGACGGCAAATCTACTAATGGCGGCGGTGGTGGAGCTGATGATAAATC
TACCATCGGTGGAGGCGCAGGCGGGGCTGGCGGCGGAGGCGGAGGCGGAGGTGGTGGCGGTGATGCAGAC
GGCGGTTTAGGCTCAAATGTCTCTTTAGGCAACACAGTCGGCACCTCAACTATTGTACTGGTTTCGGGCG
CCGTTTTTGGTTTGACCGGTCTGAGACGAGTGCGATTTTTTTCGTTTCTAATAGCTTCCAACAATTGTTG
TCTGTCGTCTAAAGGTGCAGCGGGTTGAGGTTCCGTCGGCATTGGTGGAGCGGGCGGCAATTCAGACATC
GATGGTGGTGGTGGTGGTGGAGGCGCTGGAATGTTAGGCACGGGAGAAGGTGGTGGCGGCGGTGCCGCCG
GTATAATTTGTTCTGGTTTAGTTTGTTCGCGCACGATTGTGGGCACCGGCGCAGGCGCCGCTGGCTGCAC
AACGGAAGGTCGTCTGCTTCGAGGCAGCGCTTGGGGTGGTGGCAATTCAATATTATAATTGGAATACAAA
TCGTAAAAATCTGCTATAAGCATTGTAATTTCGCTATCGTTTACCGTGCCGATATTTAACAACCGCTCAA
TGTAAGCAATTGTATTGTAAAGAGATTGTCTCAAGCTCGGATCGATCCCGCACGCCGATAACAAGCCTTT
TCATTTTTACTACAGCATTGTAGTGGCGAGACACTTCGCTGTCGTCGAGGTTTAAACGCTTCCTCGCTCA
CTGACTCGCTGCGCTCGGTCGTTCGGCTGCGGCGAGCGGTATCAGCTCACTCAAAGGCGGTAATACGGTT
ATCCACAGAATCAGGGGATAACGCAGGAAAGAACATGTGAGCAAAAGGCCAGCAAAAGGCCAGGAACCGT
AAAAAGGCCGCGTTGCTGGCGTTTTTCCATAGGCTCCGCCCCCCTGACGAGCATCACAAAAATCGACGCT
CAAGTCAGAGGTGGCGAAACCCGACAGGACTATAAAGATACCAGGCGTTTCCCCCTGGAAGCTCCCTCGT
GCGCTCTCCTGTTCCGACCCTGCCGCTTACCGGATACCTGTCCGCCTTTCTCCCTTCGGGAAGCGTGGCG
CTTTCTCATAGCTCACGCTGTAGGTATCTCAGTTCGGTGTAGGTCGTTCGCTCCAAGCTGGGCTGTGTGC
ACGAACCCCCCGTTCAGCCCGACCGCTGCGCCTTATCCGGTAACTATCGTCTTGAGTCCAACCCGGTAAG
ACACGACTTATCGCCACTGGCAGCAGCCACTGGTAACAGGATTAGCAGAGCGAGGTATGTAGGCGGTGCT
ACAGAGTTCTTGAAGTGGTGGCCTAACTACGGCTACACTAGAAGGACAGTATTTGGTATCTGCGCTCTGC
TGAAGCCAGTTACCTTCGGAAAAAGAGTTGGTAGCTCTTGATCCGGCAAACAAACCACCGCTGGTAGCGG
TGGTTTTTTTGTTTGCAAGCAGCAGATTACGCGCAGAAAAAAAGGATCTCAAGAAGATCCTTTGATCTTT
TCTACGGGGTCTGACGCTCAGTGGAACGAAAACTCACGTTAAGGGATTTTGGTCATGAGATTATCAAAAA
GGATCTTCACCTAGATCCTTTTAAATTAAAAATGAAGTTTTAAATCAATCTAAAGTATATATGAGTAAAC
TTGGTCTGACAGTTACCAATGCTTAATCAGTGAGGCACCTATCTCAGCGATCTGTCTATTTCGTTCATCC
ATAGTTGCCTGACTCCCCGTCGTGTAGATAACTACGATACGGGAGGGCTTACCATCTGGCCCCAGTGCTG
CAATGATACCGCGAGACCCACGCTCACCGGCTCCAGATTTATCAGCAATAAACCAGCCAGCCGGAAGGGC
CGAGCGCAGAAGTGGTCCTGCAACTTTATCCGCCTCCATCCAGTCTATTAATTGTTGCCGGGAAGCTAGA
GTAAGTAGTTCGCCAGTTAATAGTTTGCGCAACGTTGTTGCCATTGCTACAGGCATCGTGGTGTCACGCT
CGTCGTTTGGTATGGCTTCATTCAGCTCCGGTTCCCAACGATCAAGGCGAGTTACATGATCCCCCATGTT
GTGCAAAAAAGCGGTTAGCTCCTTCGGTCCTCCGATCGTTGTCAGAAGTAAGTTGGCCGCAGTGTTATCA
CTCATGGTTATGGCAGCACTGCATAATTCTCTTACTGTCATGCCATCCGTAAGATGCTTTTCTGTGACTG
GTGAGTACTCAACCAAGTCATTCTGAGAATAGTGTATGCGGCGACCGAGTTGCTCTTGCCCGGCGTCAAT
ACGGGATAATACCGCGCCACATAGCAGAACTTTAAAAGTGCTCATCATTGGAAAACGTTCTTCGGGGCGA
AAACTCTCAAGGATCTTACCGCTGTTGAGATCCAGTTCGATGTAACCCACTCGTGCACCCAACTGATCTT
CAGCATCTTTTACTTTCACCAGCGTTTCTGGGTGAGCAAAAACAGGAAGGCAAAATGCCGCAAAAAAGGG
AATAAGGGCGACACGGAAATGTTGAATACTCATACTCTTCCTTTTTCAATATTATTGAAGCATTTATCAG
GGTTATTGTCTCATGAGCGGATACATATTTGAATGTATTTAGAAAAATAAACAAATAGGGGTTCCGCGCA
CATTTCCCCGAAAAGTGCCACCTG
[124 nt withheld, positions 8845-8968]
C
[91 nt withheld, positions 8970-9060]
A
[49 nt withheld, positions 9062-9110]
CCTTTGACGTTGGAGTCCACGTTCTTT
[37 nt withheld, positions 9138-9174]
ACCCTATCTCGGTCTATTCTTTTGATTTATAAGGGATTTTGCCGATTTCGGCCTATTGGTTAAAAAATGA
GCTGATTTAACAAAAATTTAACGCGAATTTTAACAAAATATTAACGTTTACAATTTCCCATTCGCCATTC
AGGCTGCGCAACTGTTGGGAAGGGCGATCGGTGCGGGCCTCTTCGCTATTACGCCA
