>Addgene plasmid #40566 | pEMB52 LRRK2_BC_1520_2148_I2149ENLYFQGWSHPQFEK | addgene partial sequence | sequence record 53774 | DSP2466For 5'-GAATTTCGTCGACAGATC-3'
TCTCGCAATAAATAAGTATTTTACTGTTTTCGTAACAGTTTTGTAATAAAAAAACCTATAAATATAGGAT
CTATGCACCACCATCACCACCATCACCACTTGGTGCCCCGCGGATCCGGACAGCTGATCCCCGACTGCTA
CGTGGAACTTGAGAAGATCATCCTGAGCGAGCGCAAGAATGTGCCTATCGAGTTTCCAGTGATCGATCGC
AAACGTCTCCTCCAGCTCGTGCGTGAGAATCAGCTGCAGCTCGACGAGAACGAGCTGCCTCATGCTGTGC
ACTTCCTTAACGAGTCAGGTGTCCTCCTGCACTTCCAGGACCCGGCTCTCCAGCTGAGTGACCTCTATTT
CGTGGAGCCAAAGTGGCTCTGTAAAATTATGGCTCAAATCCTCACTGTCAAGGTAGAGGGCTGTCCAAAG
CACCCAAAGGGCATCATCTCGCGTCGCGACGTGGAAAAGTTTCTCTCTAAGAAGCGCAAGTTTCCCAAGA
ACTACATGAGCCAGTACTTTAAACTGTTGGAGAAGTTCCAGATCGCTCTGCCTATCGGCGAAGAGTACCT
GTTGGTTCCTTCCTCCCTGTCCGATCACCGCCCCGTGATTGAGCTGCCTCACTGCGAGAACAGCGAGATT
ATCATTCGCCTATACGAGATGCCGTACTTTCCGATGGGCTTCTGGTCAAGGCTCATCAATCGTCTGCTTG
AAATCTCCCCATATATGCTGAGCGGTCGTGAACGCGCTCTGAGGCCAAACCGGATGTACTGGCGCCAGGG
GATTTACTTGAACTGGTCCCCTGAGGCTTATTGTCTGGTGGGCTCGGAAGTCCTGG
