>Addgene plasmid #40566 | pEMB52 LRRK2_BC_1520_2148_I2149ENLYFQGWSHPQFEK | addgene partial sequence | sequence record 53775 | DSP2466Rev 5'-AATAACCCGGATCAGCTT-3'
GGTGGTGGTGGTGGTGCTCGAGTGCGGCCGCAAGCTTATCACTTCTCGAACTGGGGGTGGGACCAGCCCT
GGAAGTACAGGTTCTCCTTCGGGAGTAAGATACGCCTAGTCAGACACACTAACTCTGCAGAGTTTAGAAT
GTCGAACACCTGGGCGCTTGTGGGGCGTTCCTGAGGGTTCTCCTTCAGACACTGCTTAATGAGCTTCTCC
ACCATAGGCCAGGGTGCACAACCGTACTCCTTCACGGGGTCAGGCAGCTTGCCCTGGATCTCCAGCTCGT
CGAACTCGTTGGGAAATTTCAGGCCCTCCACAATCCGGCCTCCGGTAGTGAGAATGTCATACAGGAGCAG
GCCAAACGAGTACACGTCGGCCTGCTGGTTGTAGATCACGTTCCCGCGTGCGACTTCGGGAGCGCGGAAC
CCAGGTGTACCCTCGCTAGTCTTGATACCCATACGACAGCAGTACTGGGCTATGCCGTAATCGGCAATTT
TGGCAATGATAGCTGCGTTTGGGTAGAGCGTGAACAGAAGAACATTATGAGGCTTCAGATCGCGATAAAT
GATCATGGCACTGTGCAAGTAGCGCAGTCCGTCGGCCACATGCAGGGCGATACGGTGCTGGAGCGTACGG
GTCAGGCTAGCCTTGTCCTGCTGCAGCAGGCGGTCCAATGAACCCTTACTGGCCAGTTCCATCACTAGCA
TGCGAGGCCTAATGCCGGCGGCCAGCAGGG
